Addgene plasmid #50297: pAGM5343
Depositing lab: Sylvestre Marillonnet & Nicola Patron. Depositing organization: Leibniz Institute of Plant Biochemistry (IPB). Publication: A golden gate modular cloning toolbox for plants. Engler C, Youles M, Gruetzner R, Ehnert TM, Werner S, Jones JD, Patron NJ, Marillonnet S. ACS Synth Biol. 2014 Nov 21;3(11):839-43. doi: 10.1021/sb4001504. Epub 2014 Feb 20. PubMed 24933124.
Backbone
  Vector backbone: pICH41246
  Vector type: plant expression
Growth in bacteria
  Bacterial resistance: Spectinomycin, 50 μg/mL
  Growth temperature: 37°C
  Growth strain: DH5alpha
  Copy number: High Copy
Gene/Insert
  Gene/Insert name: 5'UTR, omega (Tobacco Mosaic Virus) + signal peptide, RAmy3A (O. sativa) + HIS tag
  Mutation: BsaI/BbsI sites removed by point-mutation
  Cloning method: Restriction Enzyme; 5′ cloning site BpiI (destroyed during cloning); 3′ cloning site BpiI (destroyed during cloning)
Terms and licenses: Academic/Nonprofit Terms; Industry Terms: Not Available to Industry
Depositor comments: insert can be released with BsaI
How to cite: pAGM5343 was a gift from Sylvestre Marillonnet & Nicola Patron (Addgene plasmid # 50297 ; http://n2t.net/addgene:50297 ; RRID:Addgene_50297)
