[The description below was written by a language model from this plasmid's Addgene catalogue record and pLannotate feature annotations shown in this document.]
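Description:
pAGM5343 is a small (about 2.4 kb) level 0 part plasmid from a Golden Gate modular cloning (MoClo) toolbox for plants, built in the pICH41246 backbone. Although catalogued as a plant expression vector, it is not itself an expression construct: it carries no plant promoter, coding sequence of interest or terminator, and instead stores a single standardised module for assembly into larger transcription units. It is propagated in E. coli from a high-copy ColE1/pUC-type origin and selected with spectinomycin through the aadA adenylyltransferase gene. The short gentamicin acetyltransferase, integrase and lacI fragments and the bla promoter called in the feature table appear to be remnants of the sequences from which the resistance cassette and backbone were derived, not functional elements.

The insert is a composite part of three elements in series. The first is the tobacco mosaic virus omega leader, a 5' untranslated region that acts as a translational enhancer. It is followed by the signal peptide of the rice alpha-amylase RAmy3A, which directs a fused protein into the secretory pathway, and then by a polyhistidine tag for detection or affinity purification. Placed between a promoter module and a coding sequence module, this part should yield a well-translated protein with an N-terminal signal peptide and His tag. The part was cloned through BpiI sites that were destroyed in the process, and internal BsaI and BbsI sites were removed by point mutation. This allows the insert to be released cleanly with BsaI for one-pot Type IIS assembly. The record does not state the specific fusion overhangs flanking the module.
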