Features (pLannotate 1.2.2; 9 found; start..end, strand, type, name):
    154..942     -  CDS            aadA: S3AD_ECOLX - Experimental evidence at protein level: Swiss-Prot protein existence level 1. Mediates bacterial resistance to the antibiotics streptomycin and spectinomycin. From Escherichia coli.
    949..1005    -  CDS            GmR (fragment): gentamycin acetyltransferase; aacC1; confers resistance to gentamycin
   1093..1173    +  CDS            int (fragment): INT2_ECOLX - Protein inferred from homology: Swiss-Prot protein existence level 3. Putative integrase believed to be involved in the insertion of antibiotic resistance genes into plasmids and transposons. From Escherichia coli.
   1164..1268    -  promoter       AmpR promoter: bla
   1399..1417    -  CDS            9xHis (fragment): 9xHis affinity tag
   1423..1500    -  CDS            AMY1.2 (fragment): AMY3A_ORYSJ - Also known as AMY3A. Experimental evidence at transcript level: Swiss-Prot protein existence level 2. Important for breakdown of endosperm starch during germination. From Oryza sativa subsp. japonica (Rice).
   1509..1562    -  misc_feature   TMV Ω: translational enhancer from the tobacco mosaic virus 5'-leader sequence (Gallie et al., 1988)
   1603..1652    -  CDS            lacI (fragment): lac repressor; lacI; The lac repressor binds to the lac operator to inhibit transcription in E. coli. This inhibition can be relieved by adding lactose or isopropyl-β-D-thiogalactopyranoside (IPTG).
   1835..2423    -  rep_origin     ori: high-copy-number ColE1/pMB1/pBR322/pUC origin of replication
>Addgene plasmid #50297 | pAGM5343 | addgene full sequence | sequence record 497561 | Addgene NGS Result
TACGGGGTCTGACGCTCAGTGGAACGAAAACTCACGTTAAGGGATTTTGGTCATGAGATTATCAAAAAGG
ATCTTCACCTAGATCCTTTTAAATTAAAAATGAAGTTTTAAATCAATCTAAAGTATATATGAGTAAACTT
GGTCTGACAGTTATTTGCCGACTACCTTGGTGATCTCGCCTTTTACGTAATGGACAAATTCTTCCAACTG
ATCTGCGCGCGAGGCCAAGCGATCTTCTTCTTGTCCAAGATAAGCCTGTCTAGCTTCAAGTATGACGGGC
TGATACTGGGCCGGCAGGCGCTCCATTGCCCAGTCGGCAGCGACATCCTTCGGCGCGATTTTGCCGGTTA
CTGCGCTGTACCAAATGCGGGACAACGTAAGCACTACATTTCGCTCATCGCCAGCCCAGTCGGGCGGCGA
GTTCCATAGCGTTAAGGTTTCATTTAGCGCCTCAAATAGATCCTGTTCAGGAACCGGATCAAAGAGTTCC
TCCGCCGCTGGACCTACCAAGGCAACGCTATGTTCTCTTGCTTTTGTCAGCAAGATAGCCAGATCAATGT
CGATCGTGGCTGGCTCGAAGATACCTGCAAGAATGTCATTGCGCTGCCATTCTCCAAATTGCAGTTCGCG
CTTAGCTGGATAACGCCACGGAATGATGTCGTCGTGCACAACAATGGTGACTTCTACAGCGCGGAGAATC
TCGCTCTCTCCAGGGGAAGCCGAAGTTTCCAAAAGGTCGTTGATCAAAGCTCGCCGCGTTGTTTCATCAA
GCCTTACGGTCACCGTAACCAGCAAATCAATATCGCTGTGTGGCTTCAGGCCGCCATCCACTGCGGAGCC
GTACAAATGTACGGCCAGCAACGTCGGTTCGAGATGGCGCTCGATGACGCCAACTACCTCTGATAGTTGA
GTCGATACTTCGGCGATCACCGCTTCCCTCATGATGTTTAACTTTGTTTTAGGGCGACTGCCCTGCTGCG
TAACATCGTTGCTGCTCCATAACATCAAACATCGACCCACGGCGTAACGCGCTTGCTGCTTGGATGCCCG
AGGCATAGACTGTACCCCAAAAAAAAACAGTCATAACAAGCCATGAAAACCGCCACTGCGCCGTTACCAC
CGCTGCGTTCGGTCAAGGTTCTGGACCAGTTGCGTGAGCGCATACTCTTCCTTTTTCAATATTATTGAAG
CATTTATCAGGGTTATTGTCTCATGAGCGGATACATATTTGAATGTATTTAGAAAAATAAACAAATAGGG
GTTCCGCGCACATTTCCCCGAAAAGTGCCACCTGACGTCTAAGAAACCATTATTATCATGACATTAACCT
ATAAAAATAGGCGTATCACGAGGCCCTTTCGTCCACTGAAGAGCCACTTCGTGGTCTCACATTCCGCTGT
GGTGGTGGTGGTGGTGGCTGCCTGCTGACGCGACGTCGGGCGTGAGCCAGAGCAACGCCACGAGGAGAAA
GCCACACAGGGCGGCCATTTGCTTCCCCATGTTATCGATAATTGTAAATGTAATTGTAATGTTGTTTGTT
GTTTGTTGTTGTTGGTAATTGTTGTAAAAATGAGCTCTTATACAGTATGAGACCACAGAGTGATTAATGA
ATCGGCCAACGCGCGGGGAGAGGCGGTTTGCGTATTGGGCGCTCTTCCGCTTCCTCGCTCACTGACTCGC
TGCGCTCGGTCGTTCGGCTGCGGCGAGCGGTATCAGCTCACTCAAAGGCGGTAATACGGTTATCCACAGA
ATCAGGGGATAACGCAGGAAAGAACATGTGAGCAAAAGGCCAGCAAAAGGCCAGGAACCGTAAAAAGGCC
GCGTTGCTGGCGTTTTTCCATAGGCTCCGCCCCCCTGACGAGCATCACAAAAATCGACGCTCAAGTCAGA
GGTGGCGAAACCCGACAGGACTATAAAGATACCAGGCGTTTCCCCCTGGAAGCTCCCTCGTGCGCTCTCC
TGTTCCGACCCTGCCGCTTACCGGATACCTGTCCGCCTTTCTCCCTTCGGGAAGCGTGGCGCTTTCTCAT
AGCTCACGCTGTAGGTATCTCAGTTCGGTGTAGGTCGTTCGCTCCAAGCTGGGCTGTGTGCACGAACCCC
CCGTTCAGCCCGACCGCTGCGCCTTATCCGGTAACTATCGTCTTGAGTCCAACCCGGTAAGACACGACTT
ATCGCCACTGGCAGCAGCCACTGGTAACAGGATTAGCAGAGCGAGGTATGTAGGCGGTGCTACAGAGTTC
TTGAAGTGGTGGCCTAACTACGGCTACACTAGAAGAACAGTATTTGGTATCTGCGCTCTGCTGAAGCCAG
TTACCTTCGGAAAAAGAGTTGGTAGCTCTTGATCCGGCAAACAAACCACCGCTGGTAGCGGTGGTTTTTT
TGTTTGCAAGCAGCAGATTACGCGCAGAAAAAAAGGATCTCAAGAAGATCCTTTGATCTTTTC
