>Addgene plasmid #50297 | pAGM5343 | addgene partial sequence | sequence record 76522 | pBR322ori-F 5'-GGGAAACGCCTGGTATCTTT-3'
TCTGACTTGAGCGTCGATTTTTGTGATGCTCGTCAGGGGGGCGGAGCCTATGGAAAAACGCCAGCAACGC
GGCCTTTTTACGGTTCCTGGCCTTTTGCTGGCCTTTTGCTCACATGTTCTTTCCTGCGTTATCCCCTGAT
TCTGTGGATAACCGTATTACCGCCTTTGAGTGAGCTGATACCGCTCGCCGCAGCCGAACGACCGAGCGCA
GCGAGTCAGTGAGCGAGGAAGCGGAAGAGCGCCCAATACGCAAACCGCCTCTCCCCGCGCGTTGGCCGAT
TCATTAATCACTCTGTGGTCTCATACTGTATAAGAGCTCATTTTTACAACAATTACCAACAACAACAAAC
AACAAACAACATTACAATTACATTTACAATTATCGATAACATGGGGAAGCAAATGGCCGCCCTGTGTGGC
TTTCTCCTCGTGGCGTTGCTCTGGCTCACGCCCGACGTCGCGTCAGCAGGCAGCCACCACCACCACCACC
ACAGCGGAATGTGAGACCACGAAGTGGCTCTTCAGTGGACGAAAGGGCCTCGTGATACGCCTATTTTTAT
AGGTTAATGTCATGATAATAATGGTTTCTTAGACGTCAGGTGGCACTTTTCGGGGAAATGTGCGCGGAAC
CCCTATTTGTTTATTTTTCTAAATACATTCAAATATGTATCCGCTCATGAGACAATAACCCTGATAAATG
CTTCAATAATATTGAAAAAGGAAGAGTATGCGCTCACGCAACTGGTCCAGAACCTTGACCGAACGCAGCG
GTGGTAACGGCGCAGTGGCGGTTTTCATGGCTTGTTATGACTGTTTTTTTT
